>Addgene plasmid #176605 | IBAR-Cry2PHR-WH2 | addgene full sequence | sequence record 355865 | Addgene NGS Result
CGTTACATAACTTACGGTAAATGGCCCGCCTGGCTGACCGCCCAACGACCCCCGCCCATTGACGTCAATA
ATGACGTATGTTCCCATAGTAACGCCAATAGGGACTTTCCATTGACGTCAATGGGTGGAGTATTTACGGT
AAACTGCCCACTTGGCAGTACATCAAGTGTATCATATGCCAAGTACGCCCCCTATTGACGTCAATGACGG
TAAATGGCCCGCCTGGCATTATGCCCAGTACATGACCTTATGGGACTTTCCTACTTGGCAGTACATCTAC
GTATTAGTCATCGCTATTACCATGGTGATGCGGTTTTGGCAGTACATCAATGGGCGTGGATAGCGGTTTG
ACTCACGGGGATTTCCAAGTCTCCACCCCATTGACGTCAATGGGAGTTTGTTTTGGCACCAAAATCAACG
GGACTTTCCAAAATGTCGTAACAACTCCGCCCCATTGACGCAAATGGGCGGTAGGCGTGTACGGTGGGAG
GTCTATATAAGCAGAGCTGGTTTAGTGAACCGTCAGATCCGCTAGCATGGAGGCTGTGATTGAGAAGGAA
TGCAGCGCGCTCGGAGGCCTCTTCCAGACCATCATCAGCGACATGAAGGGGAGCTATCCAGTTTGGGAAG
ATTTCATAAACAAAGCAGGAAAGCTGCAGTCCCAGCTTCGGACAACAGTAGTAGCAGCAGCTGCCTTCTT
GGACGCCTTTCAGAAAGTGGCTGACATGGCCACCAACACACGTGGTGGGACCAGGGAGATTGGATCTGCT
CTCACCAGGATGTGCATGAGGCACAGAAGCATTGAAGCCAAGCTGAGGCAGTTTTCGAGCGCTTTAATTG
ATTGTCTGATAAACCCACTTCAAGAACAGATGGAAGAATGGAAGAAAGTGGCCAACCAGCTGGATAAAGA
CCACGCAAAAGAATATAAGAAAGCCCGCCAAGAGATAAAAAAGAAGTCCTCGGATACGCTGAAACTGCAG
AAGAAAGCAAAAAAAGTGGACACTCTTGGGAGAGGTGATATCCAGCCTCAGTTGGACAGTGCTCTCCAAG
ATGTCAATGATAAGTATCTCTTATTGGAAGAAACAGAAAAGCAGGCTGTCCGGAAGGCTTTGATTGAAGA
ACGTGGCCGATTCTGTACCTTCATCTCTATGCTGCGGCCAGTGATTGAAGAAGAAATCTCAATGCTAGGG
GAAATAACCCACCTTCAGACCATCTCGGAAGATCTAAAAAGCCTGACCATGGACCCTCACAAACTGCCCT
CCTCAAGTGAACAGGTGATTCTGGACCTCGAGGCCACCATGAAGATGGACAAAAAGACTATAGTTTGGTT
TAGAAGAGACCTAAGGATTGAGGATAATCCTGCATTAGCAGCAGCTGCTCACGAAGGATCTGTTTTTCCT
GTCTTCATTTGGTGTCCTGAAGAAGAAGGACAGTTTTATCCTGGAAGAGCTTCAAGATGGTGGATGAAAC
AATCACTTGCTCACTTATCTCAATCCTTGAAGGCTCTTGGATCTGACCTCACTTTAATCAAAACCCACAA
CACGATTTCAGCGATCTTGGATTGTATCCGCGTTACCGGTGCTACAAAAGTCGTCTTTAACCACCTCTAT
GATCCTGTTTCGTTAGTTCGGGACCATACCGTAAAGGAGAAGCTGGTGGAACGTGGGATCTCTGTGCAAA
GCTACAATGGAGATCTATTGTATGAACCGTGGGAGATATACTGCGAAAAGGGCAAACCTTTTACGAGTTT
CAATTCTTACTGGAAGAAATGCTTAGATATGTCGATTGAATCCGTTATGCTTCCTCCTCCTTGGCGGTTG
ATGCCAATAACTGCAGCGGCTGAAGCGATTTGGGCGTGTTCGATTGAAGAACTAGGGCTGGAGAATGAGG
CCGAGAAACCGAGCAATGCGTTGTTAACTAGAGCTTGGTCTCCAGGATGGAGCAATGCTGATAAGTTACT
AAATGAGTTCATCGAGAAGCAGTTGATAGATTATGCAAAGAACAGCAAGAAAGTTGTTGGGAATTCTACT
TCACTACTTTCTCCGTATCTCCATTTCGGGGAAATAAGCGTCAGACACGTTTTCCAGTGTGCCCGGATGA
AACAAATTATATGGGCAAGAGATAAGAACAGTGAAGGAGAAGAAAGTGCAGATCTTTTTCTTAGGGGAAT
CGGTTTAAGAGAGTATTCTCGGTATATATGTTTCAACTTCCCGTTTACTCACGAGCAATCGTTGTTGAGT
CATCTTCGGTTTTTCCCTTGGGATGCTGATGTTGATAAGTTCAAGGCCTGGAGACAAGGCAGGACCGGTT
ATCCGTTGGTGGATGCCGGAATGAGAGAGCTTTGGGCTACCGGATGGATGCATAACAGAATAAGAGTGAT
TGTTTCAAGCTTTGCTGTGAAGTTTCTTCTCCTTCCATGGAAATGGGGAATGAAGTATTTCTGGGATACA
CTTTTGGATGCTGATTTGGAATGTGACATCCTTGGCTGGCAGTATATCTCTGGGAGTATCCCCGATGGCC
ACGAGCTTGATCGCTTGGACAATCCCGCGTTACAAGGCGCCAAATATGACCCAGAAGGTGAGTACATAAG
GCAATGGCTTCCCGAGCTTGCGAGATTGCCAACTGAATGGATCCATCATCCATGGGACGCTCCTTTAACC
GTACTCAAAGCTTCTGGTGTGGAACTCGGAACAAACTATGCGAAACCCATTGTAGACATCGACACAGCTC
GTGAGCTACTAGCTAAAGCTATTTCAAGAACCCGTGAAGCACAGATCATGATCGGAGCAGCAGCCCGGGA
TCCACCGGTCGCCACCATGGTGAGCAAGGGCGAGGAGGATAACATGGCCATCATCAAGGAGTTCATGCGC
TTCAAGGTGCACATGGAGGGCTCCGTGAACGGCCACGAGTTCGAGATCGAGGGCGAGGGCGAGGGCCGCC
CCTACGAGGGCACCCAGACCGCCAAGCTGAAGGTGACCAAGGGTGGCCCCCTGCCCTTCGCCTGGGACAT
CCTGTCCCCTCAGTTCATGTACGGCTCCAAGGCCTACGTGAAGCACCCCGCCGACATCCCCGACTACTTG
AAGCTGTCCTTCCCCGAGGGCTTCAAGTGGGAGCGCGTGATGAACTTCGAGGACGGCGGCGTGGTGACCG
TGACCCAGGACTCCTCCCTGCAGGACGGCGAGTTCATCTACAAGGTGAAGCTGCGCGGCACCAACTTCCC
CTCCGACGGCCCCGTAATGCAGAAGAAGACCATGGGCTGGGAGGCCTCCTCCGAGCGGATGTACCCCGAG
GACGGCGCCCTGAAGGGCGAGATCAAGCAGAGGCTGAAGCTGAAGGACGGCGGCCACTACGACGCTGAGG
TCAAGACCACCTACAAGGCCAAGAAGCCCGTGCAGCTGCCCGGCGCCTACAACGTCAACATCAAGTTGGA
CATCACCTCCCACAACGAGGACTACACCATCGTGGAACAGTACGAACGCGCCGAGGGCCGCCACTCCACC
GGCGGCATGGACGAGCTGTACAAGGGCGGCAGCGGCGGCAGCCCTTCTGTCCGCCGGGGAACCATTGGAG
CTGGTCCCATCCCCATCAAGACACCCGTGATCCCTGTCAAGACCCCAACCGTCCCAGACCTCCCAGGGGT
GTTGCCAGCCCCTCCAGATGGGCCAGAAGAGCGCGGGGAGCACAGCCCTGAGTCGCCATCTGTGGGTGAG
GGCCCCCAAGGTGTCACCAGCATGCCCTCCTCAATGTGGAGCGGCCAAGCTTCCGTTAACCCTCCACTTC
CAGGCCCGAAGCCCAGTATCCCTGAGGAGCACAGACAGGCAATTCCAGAAAGTGAAGCTGAAGACCAGGA
ACGGGAACCCCCAAGTGCCACTGTCTCCCCAGGCCAGATTCCAGAGAGTGACCCTGCAGACCTGAGCCCA
AGGGATACTCCACAAGGAGAAGACATGCTGAACGCCATCCGAAGGGGCGTGAAACTGAAGAAGACCACGA
CAAACGATCGCTCAGCCCCTCGCTTTTCTTGATAAGCGGCCGCGACTCTAGATCATAATCAGCCATACCA
CATTTGTAGAGGTTTTACTTGCTTTAAAAAACCTCCCACACCTCCCCCTGAACCTGAAACATAAAATGAA
TGCAATTGTTGTTGTTAACTTGTTTATTGCAGCTTATAATGGTTACAAATAAAGCAATAGCATCACAAAT
TTCACAAATAAAGCATTTTTTTCACTGCATTCTAGTTGTGGTTTGTCCAAACTCATCAATGTATCTTAAG
GCGTAAATTGTAAGCGTTAATATTTTGTTAAAATTCGCGTTAAATTTTTGTTAAATCAGCTCATTTTTTA
ACCAATAGGCCGAAATCGGCAAAATCCCTTATAAATCAAAAGAATAGACCGAGATAGGGT
[37 nt withheld, positions 4401-4437]
AAAGAACGTGGACTCCAACGTCAAAGG
[49 nt withheld, positions 4465-4513]
T
[91 nt withheld, positions 4515-4605]
G
[124 nt withheld, positions 4607-4730]
CAGGTGGCACTTTTCGGGGAAATGTGCGCGGAACCCCTATTTGTTTATTTTTCTAAATACATTCAAATAT
GTATCCGCTCATGAGACAATAACCCTGATAAATGCTTCAATAATATTGAAAAAGGAAGAGTCCTGAGGCG
GAAAGAACCAGCTGTGGAATGTGTGTCAGTTAGGGTGTGGAAAGTCCCCAGGCTCCCCAGCAGGCAGAAG
TATGCAAAGCATGCATCTCAATTAGTCAGCAACCAGGTGTGGAAAGTCCCCAGGCTCCCCAGCAGGCAGA
AGTATGCAAAGCATGCATCTCAATTAGTCAGCAACCATAGTCCCGCCCCTAACTCCGCCCATCCCGCCCC
TAACTCCGCCCAGTTCCGCCCATTCTCCGCCCCATGGCTGACTAATTTTTTTTATTTATGCAGAGGCCGA
GGCCGCCTCGGCCTCTGAGCTATTCCAGAAGTAGTGAGGAGGCTTTTTTGGAGGCCTAGGCTTTTGCAAA
GATCGATCAAGAGACAGGATGAGGATCGTTTCGCATGATTGAACAAGATGGATTGCACGCAGGTTCTCCG
GCCGCTTGGGTGGAGAGGCTATTCGGCTATGACTGGGCACAACAGACAATCGGCTGCTCTGATGCCGCCG
TGTTCCGGCTGTCAGCGCAGGGGCGCCCGGTTCTTTTTGTCAAGACCGACCTGTCCGGTGCCCTGAATGA
ACTGCAAGACGAGGCAGCGCGGCTATCGTGGCTGGCCACGACGGGCGTTCCTTGCGCAGCTGTGCTCGAC
GTTGTCACTGAAGCGGGAAGGGACTGGCTGCTATTGGGCGAAGTGCCGGGGCAGGATCTCCTGTCATCTC
ACCTTGCTCCTGCCGAGAAAGTATCCATCATGGCTGATGCAATGCGGCGGCTGCATACGCTTGATCCGGC
TACCTGCCCATTCGACCACCAAGCGAAACATCGCATCGAGCGAGCACGTACTCGGATGGAAGCCGGTCTT
GTCGATCAGGATGATCTGGACGAAGAGCATCAGGGGCTCGCGCCAGCCGAACTGTTCGCCAGGCTCAAGG
CGAGCATGCCCGACGGCGAGGATCTCGTCGTGACCCATGGCGATGCCTGCTTGCCGAATATCATGGTGGA
AAATGGCCGCTTTTCTGGATTCATCGACTGTGGCCGGCTGGGTGTGGCGGACCGCTATCAGGACATAGCG
TTGGCTACCCGTGATATTGCTGAAGAGCTTGGCGGCGAATGGGCTGACCGCTTCCTCGTGCTTTACGGTA
TCGCCGCTCCCGATTCGCAGCGCATCGCCTTCTATCGCCTTCTTGACGAGTTCTTCTGAGCGGGACTCTG
GGGTTCGAAATGACCGACCAAGCGACGCCCAACCTGCCATCACGAGATTTCGATTCCACCGCCGCCTTCT
ATGAAAGGTTGGGCTTCGGAATCGTTTTCCGGGACGCCGGCTGGATGATCCTCCAGCGCGGGGATCTCAT
GCTGGAGTTCTTCGCCCACCCTAGGGGGAGGCTAACTGAAACACGGAAGGAGACAATACCGGAAGGAACC
CGCGCTATGACGGCAATAAAAAGACAGAATAAAACGCACGGTGTTGGGTCGTTTGTTCATAAACGCGGGG
TTCGGTCCCAGGGCTGGCACTCTGTCGATACCCCACCGAGACCCCATTGGGGCCAATACGCCCGCGTTTC
TTCCTTTTCCCCACCCCACCCCCCAAGTTCGGGTGAAGGCCCAGGGCTCGCAGCCAACGTCGGGGCGGCA
GGCCCTGCCATAGCCTCAGGTTACTCATATATACTTTAGATTGATTTAAAACTTCATTTTTAATTTAAAA
GGATCTAGGTGAAGATCCTTTTTGATAATCTCATGACCAAAATCCCTTAACGTGAGTTTTCGTTCCACTG
AGCGTCAGACCCCGTAGAAAAGATCAAAGGATCTTCTTGAGATCCTTTTTTTCTGCGCGTAATCTGCTGC
TTGCAAACAAAAAAACCACCGCTACCAGCGGTGGTTTGTTTGCCGGATCAAGAGCTACCAACTCTTTTTC
CGAAGGTAACTGGCTTCAGCAGAGCGCAGATACCAAATACTGTTCTTCTAGTGTAGCCGTAGTTAGGCCA
CCACTTCAAGAACTCTGTAGCACCGCCTACATACCTCGCTCTGCTAATCCTGTTACCAGTGGCTGCTGCC
AGTGGCGATAAGTCGTGTCTTACCGGGTTGGACTCAAGACGATAGTTACCGGATAAGGCGCAGCGGTCGG
GCTGAACGGGGGGTTCGTGCACACAGCCCAGCTTGGAGCGAACGACCTACACCGAACTGAGATACCTACA
GCGTGAGCTATGAGAAAGCGCCACGCTTCCCGAAGGGAGAAAGGCGGACAGGTATCCGGTAAGCGGCAGG
GTCGGAACAGGAGAGCGCACGAGGGAGCTTCCAGGGGGAAACGCCTGGTATCTTTATAGTCCTGTCGGGT
TTCGCCACCTCTGACTTGAGCGTCGATTTTTGTGATGCTCGTCAGGGGGGCGGAGCCTATGGAAAAACGC
CAGCAACGCGGCCTTTTTACGGTTCCTGGCCTTTTGCTGGCCTTTTGCTCACATGTTCTTTCCTGCGTTA
TCCCCTGATTCTGTGGATAACCGTATTACCGCCATGCATTAGTTATTAATAGTAATCAATTACGGGGTCA
TTAGTTCATAGCCCATATATGGAGTTCCG
Features (pLannotate 1.2.2; 17 found; start..end, strand, type, name):
      1..304     +  enhancer       CMV enhancer: human cytomegalovirus immediate early enhancer
    305..508     +  promoter       CMV promoter: human cytomegalovirus (CMV) immediate early promoter
    537..1298    +  CDS            Mtss1 (fragment): MTSS1_MOUSE - Also known as Mim. Experimental evidence at protein level: Swiss-Prot protein existence level 1. Inhibits the nucleation of actin filaments in vitro. From Mus musculus (Mouse).
   1299..2792    +  CDS            CRY2PHR: N-terminal photolyase homology region of Arabidopsis thaliana cryptochrome 2 binds to CIB1 upon exposure to blue light (Kennedy et al., 2010)
   2793..2809    +  misc_feature   MCS (fragment): multiple cloning site
   2817..3524    +  CDS            mCherry: mCherry is a basic (constitutively fluorescent) red fluorescent protein published in 2004, derived from Discosoma sp.. It is reported to be a very rapidly-maturing monomer with low acid sensitivity.
   4041..4124    +  CDS            large T antigen (fragment): large T antigen from SV40 (simian virus 40)
   4147..4268    +  polyA_signal   SV40 poly(A) signal: SV40 polyadenylation signal
   4302..4730    -  rep_origin     f1 ori (sequence partly withheld): f1 bacteriophage origin of replication; arrow indicates direction of (+) strand synthesis
   4757..4861    +  promoter       AmpR promoter: bla
   4863..5220    +  promoter       SV40 promoter: SV40 enhancer and early promoter
   5255..6049    +  CDS            NeoR/KanR: aminoglycoside phosphotransferase from Tn5; aph(3')-II (or nptII); confers resistance to neomycin, kanamycin, and G418 (Geneticin®)
   6070..6222    +  CDS            ble (fragment): BLE_KLEPN - Experimental evidence at protein level: Swiss-Prot protein existence level 1. Binding protein with a strong affinity to the bleomycin family of antibiotics. Binds to CL990; an antimitotic-antibiotic compound. From Klebsiella pneumoniae.
   6281..6328    +  polyA_signal   HSV TK poly(A) signal: herpes simplex virus thymidine kinase polyadenylation signal (Cole and Stacy, 1985)
   6419..6435    -  polyA_signal   bGH poly(A) signal (fragment): bovine growth hormone polyadenylation signal
   6657..7245    +  rep_origin     ori: high-copy-number ColE1/pMB1/pBR322/pUC origin of replication
   7360..7419    +  enhancer       CMV enhancer (fragment): human cytomegalovirus immediate early enhancer
