[The description below was written by a language model from this plasmid's Addgene catalogue record and pLannotate feature annotations shown in this document.]
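Description:
IBAR-Cry2PHR-WH2 is a mammalian expression plasmid built on the Clontech pmCherry-N1 backbone, encoding a light-responsive fusion protein intended for optogenetic remodeling of membrane architecture. It is a 7.4 kb, high-copy plasmid that replicates in E. coli from a pUC-type ColE1 origin and also carries an f1 origin. A single NeoR/KanR cassette (Tn5 aminoglycoside phosphotransferase) serves both hosts: a bacterial bla-type promoter drives it for kanamycin selection, and the SV40 early promoter drives it for G418 selection in mammalian cells, with an HSV TK polyadenylation signal downstream.

The payload sits between the CMV immediate-early enhancer/promoter and the SV40 poly(A) signal. The annotated open reading frame begins with an I-BAR domain, detected as a fragment of MTSS1 (MIM). The software's best match is to the mouse protein, although the catalogue lists the species as human. It is fused directly to CRY2PHR, the photolyase homology region of Arabidopsis cryptochrome 2, which undergoes blue-light-dependent interactions. A short remnant of the multiple cloning site then links this to mCherry for red fluorescent tracking. The C-terminal WH2 domain, an actin-binding motif named in the plasmid title and purpose, is not annotated. It presumably lies in the roughly 500 bp unannotated stretch after mCherry, which would fit the stated 3.5 kb insert, but the feature table does not confirm this. The insert was cloned between NheI and NotI sites, both retained.

Based on the associated "CRY-BAR" work, the construct is used to combine a membrane-binding, curvature-associated BAR domain with a photoreceptor. This allows blue light to trigger changes in membrane structure in live cells, and the WH2 domain adds a link to actin.
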