Addgene plasmid #176605: IBAR-Cry2PHR-WH2
Purpose: Cry2PHR with N-terminal IBAR domain and C-terminal WH2 domain
Depositing lab: Robert Hughes. Depositing organization: East Carolina University. Publication: CRY-BARs: Versatile light-gated molecular tools for the remodeling of membrane architectures. Wurz AI, Bunner WP, Szatmari EM, Hughes RM. J Biol Chem. 2022 Aug 18;298(10):102388. doi: 10.1016/j.jbc.2022.102388. PubMed 35987384.
Backbone
  Vector backbone: pmCherry-N1
  Backbone manufacturer: Clontech
  Vector type: Mammalian Expression
  Selectable markers: Neomycin (select with G418)
Growth in bacteria
  Bacterial resistance: Kanamycin, 50 μg/mL
  Growth temperature: 37°C
  Growth strain: DH5alpha
  Copy number: High Copy
Gene/Insert
  Gene/Insert name: IBAR-Cry2PHR-mCherry
  Species: H. sapiens (human), A. thaliana (mustard weed)
  Insert size (bp): 3483
  Promoter: CMV
  Cloning method: Restriction Enzyme; 5′ cloning site nheI (not destroyed); 3′ cloning site noti (not destroyed)
  Sequencing primers: 5′ CMV-F; 3′ SV40pA-R
Terms and licenses: Academic/Nonprofit Terms; Industry Terms: Not Available to Industry
Depositor comments: Please visit https://www.biorxiv.org/content/10.1101/2022.01.28.478241v1 for bioRxiv preprint.
How to cite: IBAR-Cry2PHR-WH2 was a gift from Robert Hughes (Addgene plasmid # 176605 ; http://n2t.net/addgene:176605 ; RRID:Addgene_176605)
