>Addgene plasmid #176605 | IBAR-Cry2PHR-WH2 | depositor partial sequence | sequence record 352384 | Depositor's Sequence
ATGGAGGCTGTGATTGAGAAGGAATGCAGCGCGCTCGGAGGCCTCTTCCAGACCATCATCAGCGACATGA
AGGGGAGCTATCCAGTTTGGGAAGATTTCATAAACAAAGCAGGAAAGCTGCAGTCCCAGCTTCGGACAAC
AGTAGTAGCAGCAGCTGCCTTCTTGGACGCCTTTCAGAAAGTGGCTGACATGGCCACCAACACACGTGGT
GGGACCAGGGAGATTGGATCTGCTCTCACCAGGATGTGCATGAGGCACAGAAGCATTGAAGCCAAGCTGA
GGCAGTTTTCGAGCGCTTTAATTGATTGTCTGATAAACCCACTTCAAGAACAGATGGAAGAATGGAAGAA
AGTGGCCAACCAGCTGGATAAAGACCACGCAAAAGAATATAAGAAAGCCCGCCAAGAGATAAAAAAGAAG
TCCTCGGATACGCTGAAACTGCAGAAGAAAGCAAAAAAAGTGGACACTCTTGGGAGAGGTGATATCCAGC
CTCAGTTGGACAGTGCTCTCCAAGATGTCAATGATAAGTATCTCTTATTGGAAGAAACAGAAAAGCAGGC
TGTCCGGAAGGCTTTGATTGAAGAACGTGGCCGATTCTGTACCTTCATCTCTATGCTGCGGCCAGTGATT
GAAGAAGAAATCTCAATGCTAGGGGAAATAACCCACCTTCAGACCATCTCGGAAGATCTAAAAAGCCTGA
CCATGGACCCTCACAAACTGCCCTCCTCAAGTGAACAGGTGATTCTGGACCTCGAGGCCACCATGAAGAT
GGACAAAAAGACTATAGTTTGGTTTAGAAGAGACCTAAGGATTGAGGATAATCCTGCATTAGCAGCAGCT
GCTCACGAAGGATCTGTTTTTCCTGTCTTCATTTGGTGTCCTGAAGAAGAAGGACAGTTTTATCCTGGAA
GAGCTTCAAGATGGTGGATGAAACAATCACTTGCTCACTTATCTCAATCCTTGAAGGCTCTTGGATCTGA
CCTCACTTTAATCAAAACCCACAACACGATTTCAGCGATCTTGGATTGTATCCGCGTTACCGGTGCTACA
AAAGTCGTCTTTAACCACCTCTATGATCCTGTTTCGTTAGTTCGGGACCATACCGTAAAGGAGAAGCTGG
TGGAACGTGGGATCTCTGTGCAAAGCTACAATGGAGATCTATTGTATGAACCGTGGGAGATATACTGCGA
AAAGGGCAAACCTTTTACGAGTTTCAATTCTTACTGGAAGAAATGCTTAGATATGTCGATTGAATCCGTT
ATGCTTCCTCCTCCTTGGCGGTTGATGCCAATAACTGCAGCGGCTGAAGCGATTTGGGCGTGTTCGATTG
AAGAACTAGGGCTGGAGAATGAGGCCGAGAAACCGAGCAATGCGTTGTTAACTAGAGCTTGGTCTCCAGG
ATGGAGCAATGCTGATAAGTTACTAAATGAGTTCATCGAGAAGCAGTTGATAGATTATGCAAAGAACAGC
AAGAAAGTTGTTGGGAATTCTACTTCACTACTTTCTCCGTATCTCCATTTCGGGGAAATAAGCGTCAGAC
ACGTTTTCCAGTGTGCCCGGATGAAACAAATTATATGGGCAAGAGATAAGAACAGTGAAGGAGAAGAAAG
TGCAGATCTTTTTCTTAGGGGAATCGGTTTAAGAGAGTATTCTCGGTATATATGTTTCAACTTCCCGTTT
ACTCACGAGCAATCGTTGTTGAGTCATCTTCGGTTTTTCCCTTGGGATGCTGATGTTGATAAGTTCAAGG
CCTGGAGACAAGGCAGGACCGGTTATCCGTTGGTGGATGCCGGAATGAGAGAGCTTTGGGCTACCGGATG
GATGCATAACAGAATAAGAGTGATTGTTTCAAGCTTTGCTGTGAAGTTTCTTCTCCTTCCATGGAAATGG
GGAATGAAGTATTTCTGGGATACACTTTTGGATGCTGATTTGGAATGTGACATCCTTGGCTGGCAGTATA
TCTCTGGGAGTATCCCCGATGGCCACGAGCTTGATCGCTTGGACAATCCCGCGTTACAAGGCGCCAAATA
TGACCCAGAAGGTGAGTACATAAGGCAATGGCTTCCCGAGCTTGCGAGATTGCCAACTGAATGGATCCAT
CATCCATGGGACGCTCCTTTAACCGTACTCAAAGCTTCTGGTGTGGAACTCGGAACAAACTATGCGAAAC
CCATTGTAGACATCGACACAGCTCGTGAGCTACTAGCTAAAGCTATTTCAAGAACCCGTGAAGCACAGAT
CATGATCGGAGCAGCAGCCCGGGATCCACCGGTCGCCACCATGGTGAGCAAGGGCGAGGAGGATAACATG
GCCATCATCAAGGAGTTCATGCGCTTCAAGGTGCACATGGAGGGCTCCGTGAACGGCCACGAGTTCGAGA
TCGAGGGCGAGGGCGAGGGCCGCCCCTACGAGGGCACCCAGACCGCCAAGCTGAAGGTGACCAAGGGTGG
CCCCCTGCCCTTCGCCTGGGACATCCTGTCCCCTCAGTTCATGTACGGCTCCAAGGCCTACGTGAAGCAC
CCCGCCGACATCCCCGACTACTTGAAGCTGTCCTTCCCCGAGGGCTTCAAGTGGGAGCGCGTGATGAACT
TCGAGGACGGCGGCGTGGTGACCGTGACCCAGGACTCCTCCCTGCAGGACGGCGAGTTCATCTACAAGGT
GAAGCTGCGCGGCACCAACTTCCCCTCCGACGGCCCCGTAATGCAGAAGAAGACCATGGGCTGGGAGGCC
TCCTCCGAGCGGATGTACCCCGAGGACGGCGCCCTGAAGGGCGAGATCAAGCAGAGGCTGAAGCTGAAGG
ACGGCGGCCACTACGACGCTGAGGTCAAGACCACCTACAAGGCCAAGAAGCCCGTGCAGCTGCCCGGCGC
CTACAACGTCAACATCAAGTTGGACATCACCTCCCACAACGAGGACTACACCATCGTGGAACAGTACGAA
CGCGCCGAGGGCCGCCACTCCACCGGCGGCATGGACGAGCTGTACAAGGGCGGCAGCGGCGGCAGCCCTT
CTGTCCGCCGGGGAACCATTGGAGCTGGTCCCATCCCCATCAAGACACCCGTGATCCCTGTCAAGACCCC
AACCGTCCCAGACCTCCCAGGGGTGTTGCCAGCCCCTCCAGATGGGCCAGAAGAGCGCGGGGAGCACAGC
CCTGAGTCGCCATCTGTGGGTGAGGGCCCCCAAGGTGTCACCAGCATGCCCTCCTCAATGTGGAGCGGCC
AAGCTTCCGTTAACCCTCCACTTCCAGGCCCGAAGCCCAGTATCCCTGAGGAGCACAGACAGGCAATTCC
AGAAAGTGAAGCTGAAGACCAGGAACGGGAACCCCCAAGTGCCACTGTCTCCCCAGGCCAGATTCCAGAG
AGTGACCCTGCAGACCTGAGCCCAAGGGATACTCCACAAGGAGAAGACATGCTGAACGCCATCCGAAGGG
GCGTGAAACTGAAGAAGACCACGACAAACGATCGCTCAGCCCCTCGCTTTTCT
